Addgene plasmid #201554: p202-Syt1-C2A-I248V
Purpose: Expresses Octopus synaptotagmin-1 C2A domain with I248V mutation in E. coli
Depositing lab: Joshua Rosenthal. Depositing organization: Marine Biological Laboratory. Publication: Temperature-dependent RNA editing in octopus extensively recodes the neural proteome. Birk MA, Liscovitch-Brauer N, Dominguez MJ, McNeme S, Yue Y, Hoff JD, Twersky I, Verhey KJ, Sutton RB, Eisenberg E, Rosenthal JJC. Cell. 2023 Jun 8;186(12):2544-2555.e13. doi: 10.1016/j.cell.2023.05.004. Epub 2023 Jun 8. PubMed 37295402.
Backbone
  Vector backbone: p202
  Backbone size w/o insert (bp): 6442
  Total vector size (bp): 6838
  Vector type: Bacterial Expression
Growth in bacteria
  Bacterial resistance: Kanamycin, 50 μg/mL
  Growth temperature: 37°C
  Growth strain: DH5alpha
  Copy number: Unknown
Gene/Insert
  Gene/Insert name: Synaptotagmin-1 C2A domain (partial) (alt name: SYT1)
  Species: Synthetic; Octopus bimaculoides
  Insert size (bp): 396
  Mutation: changed Isoleucine 248 to Valine (numbering based off native gene), codon optimized for E. coli
  Promoter: RBS
  Cloning method: Gibson Cloning
  Sequencing primers: 5′ TTTATTTTCAAGGTGATATTACTCATATGGTG; 3′ TCAGTGGTGGTGGTGGTGGTGCTCGAGttac
Terms and licenses: Academic/Nonprofit Terms; Industry Terms: Not Available to Industry
How to cite: p202-Syt1-C2A-I248V was a gift from Joshua Rosenthal (Addgene plasmid # 201554 ; http://n2t.net/addgene:201554 ; RRID:Addgene_201554)
