[The description below was written by a language model from this plasmid's Addgene catalogue record and pLannotate feature annotations shown in this document.]
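Description:
p202-Syt1-C2A-I248V is a bacterial expression plasmid for producing a partial C2A domain of Octopus bimaculoides synaptotagmin-1 in E. coli. The p202 backbone has the layout of a pET-type vector. It carries a ColE1/pMB1-family origin together with the bom region and the rop gene, which normally restrains copy number (the catalogue lists copy number as unknown), plus an f1 phage origin. Selection is by kanamycin through an aph(3')-Ia cassette. The annotated tetracycline-resistance pieces are only fragments left over from the pBR322 lineage and are not a usable marker.

The catalogue's promoter field lists only "RBS", but the feature table shows a T7 promoter followed by a lac operator and the T7 gene 10 ribosome binding site. A lacI gene under its own promoter is also present, so transcription should depend on T7 RNA polymerase and be inducible with IPTG. The open reading frame begins with a short His-tag segment (annotated as a capTEV fragment), continues into a cytosolic maltose binding protein lacking its signal sequence, and then reaches the synaptotagmin fragment after a linker whose content is not annotated. The tool annotated this fragment by homology to the Aplysia protein. A His-tag sequence lies just downstream of the insert, ahead of the T7 terminator, but the record does not show whether it is translated.

The roughly 400 bp insert is synthetic, codon optimized for E. coli and assembled by Gibson cloning. It carries an isoleucine-to-valine change at position 248, numbered according to the native gene. The associated study concerns temperature-dependent RNA editing that recodes octopus neural proteins, so this substitution presumably represents such a recoding variant, made as recombinant protein for comparison with other versions of the domain. The sequenced record is about ten bases shorter than the stated total size.
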