Features (pLannotate 1.2.2; 21 found; start..end, strand, type, name):
     47..65      +  promoter       T7 promoter: promoter for bacteriophage T7 RNA polymerase
     66..90      +  protein_bind   lac operator: The lac repressor binds to the lac operator to inhibit transcription in E. coli. This inhibition can be relieved by adding lactose or isopropyl-β-D-thiogalactopyranoside (IPTG). lac repressor encoded by lacI
    105..127     +  RBS            RBS: efficient ribosome binding site from bacteriophage T7 gene 10 (Olins and Rangwala, 1989)
    140..157     +  CDS            capTEV™ (fragment): composite tag for in vivo biotinylation, TEV protease cleavage, and 6xHis tagging
    158..1252    +  CDS            MBP: maltose binding protein from E. coli; malE (mutated); This version of the gene does not encode a signal sequence, so MBP will remain in the cytosol.
   1340..1723    +  CDS            SYT1 (fragment): SY65_APLCA - Experimental evidence at protein level: Swiss-Prot protein existence level 1. Acts as inhibitor of neurotransmitter release. Overexpression leads to a decrease in the amplitude of the excitatory postsynaptic potential in dissected cholinergic and glutaminergic neurons while depletion with antisense oligonucleotides leads to an increase. Overexpression of isoform 1 blocks the reversal of synaptic depression by serotonin in sensory neurons. From Aplysia californica (California sea hare).
   1739..1756    +  CDS            9xHis (fragment): 9xHis affinity tag
   1766..1815    +  CDS            SET1 (fragment): solubility-enhancement tag derived from T7 phage gene 10B
   1823..1870    +  terminator     T7 terminator: transcription terminator for bacteriophage T7 RNA polymerase
   1907..2335    +  rep_origin     f1 ori (sequence partly withheld): f1 bacteriophage origin of replication; arrow indicates direction of (+) strand synthesis
   2388..2445    +  promoter       AmpR promoter (fragment): bla
   2454..3269    -  CDS            KanR: aminoglycoside phosphotransferase; aph(3')-Ia; confers resistance to kanamycin in bacteria or G418 (Geneticin®) in eukaryotes
   3391..3979    +  rep_origin     ori: high-copy-number ColE1/pMB1/pBR322/pUC origin of replication
   4165..4304    -  misc_feature   bom: basis of mobility region from pBR322
   4406..4597    -  CDS            rop: Rop protein, which maintains plasmids at low copy number; rop
   4614..4994    +  CDS            YPB1_ECOLX: Protein predicted: Swiss-Prot protein existence level 4. From Escherichia coli.
   5066..5357    -  CDS            TcR (fragment): tetracycline efflux protein; tet; confers resistance to tetracycline
   5372..5393    -  protein_bind   CAP binding site: CAP binding activates transcription in the presence of cAMP. E. coli catabolite activator protein
   5406..6488    -  CDS            lacI: lac repressor; lacI; The lac repressor binds to the lac operator to inhibit transcription in E. coli. This inhibition can be relieved by adding lactose or isopropyl-β-D-thiogalactopyranoside (IPTG).
   6489..6566    -  promoter       lacI promoter: lacI
   6574..25      -  CDS            TcR (fragment) (across the origin): tetracycline efflux protein; tet; confers resistance to tetracycline
>Addgene plasmid #201554 | p202-Syt1-C2A-I248V | addgene full sequence | sequence record 414436 | Addgene NGS Result
CACGATGCGTCCGGCGTAGAGGATCGAGATCTCGATCCCGCGAAATTAATACGACTCACTATAGGGGAAT
TGTGAGCGGATAACAATTCCCCTCTAGAAATAATTTTGTTTAACTTTAAGAAGGAGATATACCATGGATC
ATCATCATCATCATCATATCGAAGAAGGTAAACTGGTAATCTGGATTAACGGCGATAAAGGCTATAACGG
TCTCGCTGAAGTCGGTAAGAAATTCGAGAAAGATACCGGAATTAAAGTCACCGTTGAGCATCCGGATAAA
CTGGAAGAGAAATTCCCACAGGTTGCGGCAACTGGCGATGGCCCTGACATTATCTTCTGGGCACACGACC
GCTTTGGTGGCTACGCTCAATCTGGCCTGTTGGCTGAAATCACCCCGGACAAAGCGTTCCAGGACAAGCT
GTATCCGTTTACCTGGGATGCCGTACGTTACAACGGCAAGCTGATTGCTTACCCGATCGCTGTTGAAGCG
TTATCGCTGATTTATAACAAAGATCTGCTGCCGAACCCGCCAAAAACCTGGGAAGAGATCCCGGCGCTGG
ATAAAGAACTGAAAGCGAAAGGTAAGAGCGCGCTGATGTTCAACCTGCAAGAACCGTACTTCACCTGGCC
GCTGATTGCTGCTGACGGGGGTTATGCGTTCAAGTATGAAAACGGCAAGTACGACATTAAAGACGTGGGC
GTGGATAACGCTGGCGCGAAAGCGGGTCTGACCTTCCTGGTTGACCTGATTAAAAACAAACACATGAATG
CAGACACCGATTACTCCATCGCAGAAGCTGCCTTTAATAAAGGCGAAACAGCGATGACCATCAACGGCCC
GTGGGCATGGTCCAACATCGACACCAGCAAAGTGAATTATGGTGTAACGGTACTGCCGACCTTCAAGGGT
CAACCATCCAAACCGTTCGTTGGCGTGCTGAGCGCAGGTATTAACGCCGCCAGTCCGAACAAAGAGCTGG
CAAAAGAGTTCCTCGAAAACTATCTGCTGACTGATGAAGGTCTGGAAGCGGTTAATAAAGACAAACCGCT
GGGTGCCGTAGCGCTGAAGTCTTACGAGGAAGAGTTGGCGAAAGATCCACGTATTGCCGCCACAATGGAA
AACGCCCAGAAAGGTGAAATCATGCCGAACATCCCGCAGATGTCCGCTTTCTGGTATGCCGTGCGTACTG
TGGTGATCAACGCCGCCAGCGGTCGTCAGACTGTCGATGAAGCCCTGAAAGACGCGCAGACTAATTCGAG
CTCAGATTATGATATTCCGACCACCGGGATCGAGGGAAGGGGAGAAAATCTTTATTTTCAAGGTGATATT
ACTCATATGGTGAAGTTGGGGAAATTGCAATACTCTATGGATTACGATTTCCAAAAAGGAGAACTTACCG
TAAATGTCATCCAGGCAGCCGATTTACCGGGCATGGATATGTCTGGAACTTCCGACCCGTATGTCAAAGT
TTATCTGATGCCCGACAAAAAGAAAAAATTTGAAACGAAAGTACACCGTAAAACGTTGAATCCAGTGTTT
AACGAGAGCTTTACTTTCAAGAATGTGCCTTATGCCGACATTACGGGAAAAACGCTGATCTTCGCTATTT
ACGACTTTGACCGTTTTTCCAAGCACGATCAAATTGGCCAAGTCCAGGTTCCGATGAATTCCATCGATCT
TGGTTCTGTCGTCGAAGAATGGCGCGATTTAACGTCACCAGACAACTAGTAACTCGAGCACCACCACCAC
CACCACTGAGATCCGGCTGCTAACAAAGCCCGAAAGGAAGCTGAGTTGGCTGCTGCCACCGCTGAGCAAT
AACTAGCATAACCCCTTGGGGCCTCTAAACGGGTCTTGAGGGGTTTTTTGCTGAAAGGAGGAACTATATC
CGGATTGGCGAATGGG
[124 nt withheld, positions 1907-2030]
C
[91 nt withheld, positions 2032-2122]
A
[49 nt withheld, positions 2124-2172]
CCTTTGACGTTGGAGTCCACGTTCTTT
[37 nt withheld, positions 2200-2236]
ACCCTATCTCGGTCTATTCTTTTGATTTATAAGGGATTTTGCCGATTTCGGCCTATTGGTTAAAAAATGA
GCTGATTTAACAAAAATTTAACGCGAATTTTAACAAAATATTAACGCTTACAATTTAGGTGGCACTTTTC
GGGGAAATGTGCGCGGAACCCCTATTTGTTTATTTTTCTAAATACATTCAAATATGTATCCGCTCATGAA
TTAATTCTTAGAAAAACTCATCGAGCATCAAATGAAACTGCAATTTATTCATATCAGGATTATCAATACC
ATATTTTTGAAAAAGCCGTTTCTGTAATGAAGGAGAAAACTCACCGAGGCAGTTCCATAGGATGGCAAGA
TCCTGGTATCGGTCTGCGATTCCGACTCGTCCAACATCAATACAACCTATTAATTTCCCCTCGTCAAAAA
TAAGGTTATCAAGTGAGAAATCACCATGAGTGACGACTGAATCCGGTGAGAATGGCAAAAGTTTATGCAT
TTCTTTCCAGACTTGTTCAACAGGCCAGCCATTACGCTCGTCATCAAAATCACTCGCATCAACCAAACCG
TTATTCATTCGTGATTGCGCCTGAGCGAGACGAAATACGCGATCGCTGTTAAAAGGACAATTACAAACAG
GAATCGAATGCAACCGGCGCAGGAACACTGCCAGCGCATCAACAATATTTTCACCTGAATCAGGATATTC
TTCTAATACCTGGAATGCTGTTTTCCCGGGGATCGCAGTGGTGAGTAACCATGCATCATCAGGAGTACGG
ATAAAATGCTTGATGGTCGGAAGAGGCATAAATTCCGTCAGCCAGTTTAGTCTGACCATCTCATCTGTAA
CATCATTGGCAACGCTACCTTTGCCATGTTTCAGAAACAACTCTGGCGCATCGGGCTTCCCATACAATCG
ATAGATTGTCGCACCTGATTGCCCGACATTATCGCGAGCCCATTTATACCCATATAAATCAGCATCCATG
TTGGAATTTAATCGCGGCCTAGAGCAAGACGTTTCCCGTTGAATATGGCTCATAACACCCCTTGTATTAC
TGTTTATGTAAGCAGACAGTTTTATTGTTCATGACCAAAATCCCTTAACGTGAGTTTTCGTTCCACTGAG
CGTCAGACCCCGTAGAAAAGATCAAAGGATCTTCTTGAGATCCTTTTTTTCTGCGCGTAATCTGCTGCTT
GCAAACAAAAAAACCACCGCTACCAGCGGTGGTTTGTTTGCCGGATCAAGAGCTACCAACTCTTTTTCCG
AAGGTAACTGGCTTCAGCAGAGCGCAGATACCAAATACTGTCCTTCTAGTGTAGCCGTAGTTAGGCCACC
ACTTCAAGAACTCTGTAGCACCGCCTACATACCTCGCTCTGCTAATCCTGTTACCAGTGGCTGCTGCCAG
TGGCGATAAGTCGTGTCTTACCGGGTTGGACTCAAGACGATAGTTACCGGATAAGGCGCAGCGGTCGGGC
TGAACGGGGGGTTCGTGCACACAGCCCAGCTTGGAGCGAACGACCTACACCGAACTGAGATACCTACAGC
GTGAGCTATGAGAAAGCGCCACGCTTCCCGAAGGGAGAAAGGCGGACAGGTATCCGGTAAGCGGCAGGGT
CGGAACAGGAGAGCGCACGAGGGAGCTTCCAGGGGGAAACGCCTGGTATCTTTATAGTCCTGTCGGGTTT
CGCCACCTCTGACTTGAGCGTCGATTTTTGTGATGCTCGTCAGGGGGGCGGAGCCTATGGAAAAACGCCA
GCAACGCGGCCTTTTTACGGTTCCTGGCCTTTTGCTGGCCTTTTGCTCACATGTTCTTTCCTGCGTTATC
CCCTGATTCTGTGGATAACCGTATTACCGCCTTTGAGTGAGCTGATACCGCTCGCCGCAGCCGAACGACC
GAGCGCAGCGAGTCAGTGAGCGAGGAAGCGGAAGAGCGCCTGATGCGGTATTTTCTCCTTACGCATCTGT
GCGGTATTTCACACCGCAATGGTGCACTCTCAGTACAATCTGCTCTGATGCCGCATAGTTAAGCCAGTAT
ACACTCCGCTATCGCTACGTGACTGGGTCATGGCTGCGCCCCGACACCCGCCAACACCCGCTGACGCGCC
CTGACGGGCTTGTCTGCTCCCGGCATCCGCTTACAGACAAGCTGTGACCGTCTCCGGGAGCTGCATGTGT
CAGAGGTTTTCACCGTCATCACCGAAACGCGCGAGGCAGCTGCGGTAAAGCTCATCAGCGTGGTCGTGAA
GCGATTCACAGATGTCTGCCTGTTCATCCGCGTCCAGCTCGTTGAGTTTCTCCAGAAGCGTTAATGTCTG
GCTTCTGATAAAGCGGGCCATGTTAAGGGCGGTTTTTTCCTGTTTGGTCACTGATGCCTCCGTGTAAGGG
GGATTTCTGTTCATGGGGGTAATGATACCGATGAAACGAGAGAGGATGCTCACGATACGGGTTACTGATG
ATGAACATGCCCGGTTACTGGAACGTTGTGAGGGTAAACAACTGGCGGTATGGATGCGGCGGGACCAGAG
AAAAATCACTCAGGGTCAATGCCAGCGCTTCGTTAATACAGATGTAGGTGTTCCACAGGGTAGCCAGCAG
CATCCTGCGATGCAGATCCGGAACATAATGGTGCAGGGCGCTGACTTCCGCGTTTCCAGACTTTACGAAA
CACGGAAACCGAAGACCATTCATGTTGTTGCTCAGGTCGCAGACGTTTTGCAGCAGCAGTCGCTTCACGT
TCGCTCGCGTATCGGTGATTCATTCTGCTAACCAGTAAGGCAACCCCGCCAGCCTAGCCGGGTCCTCAAC
GACAGGAGCACGATCATGCGCACCCGTGGGGCCGCCATGCCGGCGATAATGGCCTGCTTCTCGCCGAAAC
GTTTGGTGGCGGGACCAGTGACGAAGGCTTGAGCGAGGGCGTGCAAGATTCCGAATACCGCAAGCGACAG
GCCGATCATCGTCGCGCTCCAGCGAAAGCGGTCCTCGCCGAAAATGACCCAGAGCGCTGCCGGCACCTGT
CCTACGAGTTGCATGATAAAGAAGACAGTCATAAGTGCGGCGACGATAGTCATGCCCCGCGCCCACCGGA
AGGAGCTGACTGGGTTGAAGGCTCTCAAGGGCATCGGTCGAGATCCCGGTGCCTAATGAGTGAGCTAACT
TACATTAATTGCGTTGCGCTCACTGCCCGCTTTCCAGTCGGGAAACCTGTCGTGCCAGCTGCATTAATGA
ATCGGCCAACGCGCGGGGAGAGGCGGTTTGCGTATTGGGCGCCAGGGTGGTTTTTCTTTTCACCAGTGAG
ACGGGCAACAGCTGATTGCCCTTCACCGCCTGGCCCTGAGAGAGTTGCAGCAAGCGGTCCACGCTGGTTT
GCCCCAGCAGGCGAAAATCCTGTTTGATGGTGGTTAACGGCGGGATATAACATGAGCTGTCTTCGGTATC
GTCGTATCCCACTACCGAGATATCCGCACCAACGCGCAGCCCGGACTCGGTAATGGCGCGCATTGCGCCC
AGCGCCATCTGATCGTTGGCAACCAGCATCGCAGTGGGAACGATGCCCTCATTCAGCATTTGCATGGTTT
GTTGAAAACCGGACATGGCACTCCAGTCGCCTTCCCGTTCCGCTATCGGCTGAATTTGATTGCGAGTGAG
ATATTTATGCCAGCCAGCCAGACGCAGACGCGCCGAGACAGAACTTAATGGGCCCGCTAACAGCGCGATT
TGCTGGTGACCCAATGCGACCAGATGCTCCACGCCCAGTCGCGTACCGTCTTCATGGGAGAAAATAATAC
TGTTGATGGGTGTCTGGTCAGAGACATCAAGAAATAACGCCGGAACATTAGTGCAGGCAGCTTCCACAGC
AATGGCATCCTGGTCATCCAGCGGATAGTTAATGATCAGCCCACTGACGCGTTGCGCGAGAAGATTGTGC
ACCGCCGCTTTACAGGCTTCGACGCCGCTTCGTTCTACCATCGACACCACCACGCTGGCACCCAGTTGAT
CGGCGCGAGATTTAATCGCCGCGACAATTTGCGACGGCGCGTGCAGGGCCAGACTGGAGGTGGCAACGCC
AATCAGCAACGACTGTTTGCCCGCCAGTTGTTGTGCCACGCGGTTGGGAATGTAATTCAGCTCCGCCATC
GCCGCTTCCACTTTTTCCCGCGTTTTCGCAGAAACGTGGCTGGCCTGGTTCACCACGCGGGAAACGGTCT
GATAAGAGACACCGGCATACTCTGCGACATCGTATAACGTTACTGGTTTCACATTCACCACCCTGAATTG
ACTCTCTTCCGGGCGCTATCATGCCATACCGCGAAAGGTTTTGCGCCATTCGATGGTGTCCGGGATCTCG
ACGCTCTCCCTTATGCGACTCCTGCATTAGGAAGCAGCCCAGTAGTAGGTTGAGGCCGTTGAGCACCGCC
GCCGCAAGGAATGGTGCATGCAAGGAGATGGCGCCCAACAGTCCCCCGGCCACGGGGCCTGCCACCATAC
CCACGCCGAAACAAGCGCTCATGAGCCCGAAGTGGCGAGCCCGATCTTCCCCATCGGTGATGTCGGCGAT
ATAGGCGCCAGCAACCGCACCTGTGGCGCCGGTGATGCCGGC
